Addgene plasmid #24061: CX3CR1-EGFP
Depositing lab: Dan Littman. Depositing organization: NYU Grossman School of Medicine.
Backbone
  Vector backbone: V28 Targetting vector
  Backbone size w/o insert (bp): 1300
  Vector type: Mouse Targeting
  Selectable markers: Neomycin (select with G418)
Growth in bacteria
  Bacterial resistance: Ampicillin, 100 μg/mL
  Growth temperature: 37°C
  Growth strain: DH5alpha
  Copy number: Unknown
Gene/Insert
  Gene/Insert name: CX3CR1
  Species: M. musculus (mouse)
  Insert size (bp): 2000
  Entrez Gene: Cx3cr1 (a.k.a. mCX3CR1)
  Tag / fusion protein: EGFP (C terminal on insert)
  Cloning method: Restriction Enzyme
  Sequencing primers: 5′ EGFP-N
Terms and licenses: Academic/Nonprofit Terms; Industry Terms: Not Available to Industry
Depositor comments: Linearize with Cla1 Addgene NGS finds a 10 bp extension of the TG-rich region at nt 9101.
How to cite: CX3CR1-EGFP was a gift from Dan Littman (Addgene plasmid # 24061 ; http://n2t.net/addgene:24061 ; RRID:Addgene_24061)
