[The description below was written by a language model from this plasmid's Addgene catalogue record.]
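Description:
CX3CR1-EGFP is a mouse gene-targeting plasmid built on a backbone recorded as the "V28 targeting vector". It is intended for homologous recombination at the murine Cx3cr1 locus, which encodes the fractalkine (CX3CL1) chemokine receptor. The plasmid is propagated in standard E. coli cloning strains under ampicillin selection; its copy number is listed as unknown and the origin of replication is not stated. For selection in mammalian cells it carries a neomycin resistance marker, so cells that have integrated the construct can be enriched with G418.

The payload is mouse Cx3cr1 sequence, listed as about 2 kb, joined to EGFP. The catalogue records EGFP as a C-terminal tag on the insert. The fields do not make clear whether this is a true receptor–EGFP fusion or a reporter placed at the locus under the endogenous Cx3cr1 regulatory elements. No feature table is provided, so the arrangement of the homology arms, the promoter driving the neomycin cassette, any flanking recombinase sites and any negative-selection marker cannot be described. The listed backbone size (about 1.3 kb) and insert size appear to understate the whole construct, since a depositor comment refers to a position beyond 9 kb. That comment notes that repository sequencing found a 10 bp extension of a TG-rich region there.

The depositor indicates that the plasmid is linearised at a ClaI site before use, as is usual for targeting vectors delivered into embryonic stem cells. The expected application is generating mice or cell lines in which EGFP fluorescence marks Cx3cr1-expressing cells.
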