>Addgene plasmid #24061 | CX3CR1-EGFP | addgene partial sequence | sequence record 29954 | 24061 with EGFP-N
GCTCCTCGCCCTTGCTCACCATGGTGGCGACCGGTGGATCCCGGGCCCGCGGGAGGTCCTGGAGGGGAAG
GAGAAACCAGATCACGTGAGCCTTAAAGGATTGTAGTTCTCACTGGCTGCATGCAGTAAGCAGGTCCACG
TGAGTCTTAGAGGATCGCAGTTCTCACTGGCTGTATGCAGCAAACCAGATCACGTGAGTCTTAGAGGATC
GCGGTTCTCACTGGCTGCATGCAGCAAGCGGGAGAAAACACTGAAAGGGTGAACAATTGGAACTAGATTT
TGTCTTCACTCATCCTATCTTTTAAAACATTTCTGTTTTTATTTTTATTTTTGCAACAGGGTCTCATTGT
GAAACCCTGACTTGCTTGGAACCCTGTTGGTCTGCAACTCACAGAGATCTGTCTGTCTCTGTCTCCTGAA
TGCTGGGATCAAAGATATGAGCCCATACTACGCTGGTTCTTTTTTTTTTAAATATGATTTTATTTAAAAT
TATGTGCATGTGGGTTTGTGTGTGGGAAGGCACATGGAGTGCAGGTGTTTGTTGAGTCCTGAAGGGGGCA
ATGGATCCCCTAGAGTTGGACTTACAGGTGTTTGTAGGCCACCCTGACATGGGGGCCACCCTGACATGGG
AGCCACCCGGACTGATTCCTCTTTGAGAATAGCATTTGCATCTCTCAGCTCTTTGATGGAATTTAGAATC
TCCATGGAAATGCACATCTCAGCACATCTGT
